>Addgene plasmid #214224 | pDSG597 | addgene full sequence | sequence record 426755 | Addgene NGS Result
GAGAGCGTTCACCGACAAACAACAGATAAAACGAAAGGCCCAGTCTTTCGACTGAGCCTTTCGTTTTATT
TGATGCCTGGGGAGTGTGAGTGGGAGGTCTGTATGTACGTCGAGTACCTTTGGTCGAAAAAAAAAGCCCG
CACTGTCAGGTGCGGGCTTTTTTCTGTGTTTCCTTAACGCTGTGTACCCGGACAAACACCATTAATCAGC
AGGAAGGTAAATTCTTCAATATCCTGTTCAACGGTCAGCTGTTCGGTCAGTAGGCGATACCAACAAAAAC
CAAAAATCATATCCAGCAGCAGTTCACGATTGGTATCTTTCGGCAGTTCACCATTGCTAATGGCATTTTC
AACCAGTTTTTTCGGCATCTCACGACGACGTTCCATAAACTGATCTTTCAGCTGGGTCAGGGTTGCAGGG
TCCAGCTGTGCTTCTGCAATAACACAACGAAATGCTTCACCACAAATGGTTTCACGCCAAACTTTCCACA
GATTACGCAGCAGAAAATCCAGATCGGCTTTAAAGCTACCCAGATCCGGAAATTTACGCACCTGTTCGCT
TTCATTTTCATACACTTCGGCAATCAGTGCTGCTTTATTGGTCCACCAACGATAAATGGTCGGTTTGCTT
GCACCGGCACGACGTGCAACGCTTTCAATGCTCAGACCGCTATAACCACATTCTTTCAGGATTTCAATGG
TGCTGGTCAGAATTGCTTTATGGGTATGCGGACTACGCAGGCTACCAATGCTGCTACGGCTCGGGGTACG
TGCCATTAATTATTCCTACTTTCAGAGGAAAGTTAAACAAAATTATTTGTAGAGGGAAACCGTTGTGGTC
TCCCTGAATATATTATACGAGCCTTATGCATGCCCGTAAAGTTATCCAGCAACCACTCATAGACCTAGGG
CAGCAGATAGGGACGACGTGGTGTTAGCTGTGCCGTCGGAATTGCTATAGCCCTTAACGCATGAGAAAGC
CCCCGGAAGATCACCTTCCGGGGGCTTTTTTATTGCGCTCTGATTCGTTACCAATTGACATGATACGAAA
CGTACCGTATCGTTAAGGTTACTTAGCCATCCCGAAATACGATGAGATAAGTAATGAAGGCAGCTATTTA
TATACGTGTTTCTACTCAAGAGCAAGTAGAAAATTATTCAATACAAGCTCAAACTGAAAAACTAACAGGA
TTGTGCCGCTCGAAGGACTGGGACGTATACGATATTTTCATTGACGGCGGATACTCCGGCTCAAATATGA
ATCGTCCCGCATTAAATGAAATGCTAAGTAAACTACACGAAATTGATGCTGTAGTCGTATATCGATTAGA
CAGACTATCCCGCTCACAAAGAGACACAATAACGCTTATTGAAGAATACTTCTTAAAAAACAATGTAGAG
TTTGTTAGTTTGTCTGAAACGCTTGATACCAGTTCCCCTTTCGGTCGTGCAATGATTGGTATATTATCAG
TATTCGCACAGCTAGAGCGCGAAACAATCCGAGATCGTATGGTGATGGGGAAAATTAAGCGTATTGAAGC
AGGTCTTCCGTTAACAACTGCGAAAGGTAGAACGTTCGGCTATGATGTTATAGATACAAAATTATACATT
AATGAAGAAGAAGCAAAACAGTTACAACTGATTTATGATATTTTCGAAGAAGAACAAAGTATAACTTTTT
TACAGAAAAGACTAAAAAAATTAGGCTTTAAAGTTAGAACATATAATCGCTATAACAACTGGCTAACTAA
TGATTTGTATTGTGGTTATGTTTCATATAAAGATAAAGTTCATGTAAAAGGTATTCATGAACCTATCATC
AGTGAAGAGCAATTCTATAGAGTTCAAGAAATATTTACTCGTATGGGTAAAAATCCGAACATGAATAGAG
ATTCAGCATCGTTGCTAAATAATTTAGTAGTTTGTAGTAAATGCGGGTTAGGCTTTGTTCATCGTAGAAA
AGATACAATGTCGCGTGGTAAAAAATATCATTATAGATATTATAGTTGCAAGACTTATAAACATACTCAT
GAACTCGAAAAATGCGGGAATAAAATTTGGAGAGCTGACAAACTTGAAGAATTAATTATTAATCGTGTGA
ATAATTATAGTTTCGCTTCCAGAAATGTAGATAAAGAAGATGAATTAGATAGCTTAAATGAAAAGCTTAA
AATAGAACATGCAAAGAAAAAACGATTATTTGATTTATATATAAATGGCTCGTATGAAGTTTCAGAACTT
GATTCTATGATGAATGATATTGATGCTCAAATTAATTATTATGAATCACAAATAGAAGCTAACGAAGAAT
TGAAGAAAAACAAAAAGATACAAGAAAATTTAGCTGATTTAGCAACAGTTGATTTTGACTCTTTAGAGTT
CAGAGAAAAGCAACTTTATTTAAAATCACTAATAAACAAAATTTATATTGATGGTGAACAAGTTACTATT
GAATGGCTCGAACAGAAACTGATCAGCGAAGAAGATCTGTGATAGTAATAACCCGGGGGTTCCCATGGTA
CGCGTGCTAGAGGCATCAAATAAAACGAAAGGCTCAGTCGAAAGACTGGGCCTTTCGTTTTATCTGTTGT
TTGTCGGTGAACGCTCTCCTGAGTAGGACAAATCCGCCGCCCTAGATACTAGTAGCGGCCGCTGCAGGAG
TCACTAAGGGTTAGTTAGTTAGATTAGCAGAAAGTCAAAAGCCTCCGACCGGAGGCTTTTGACTAAAACT
TCCCTTGGGGTTATCATTGGGGCTCACTCAAAGGCGGTAATCAGATAAAAAAAATCCTTAGCTTTCGCTA
AGGATGATTTCTGCTAGTATGCTTGGATTCTCACCAATAAAAAACGCCCGGCGGCAACCGAGCGTTCTGA
ACAAATCCAGATGGAGTTCTGAGGTCATTACTGGATCTATCAACAGGAGTCCAAGCGAGCTCTTATTTGC
CGACTACCTTGGTGATCTCGCCTTTCACGTAGTGGACAAATTCTTCCAACTGATCTGCGCGCGAGGCCAA
GCGATCTTCTTCTTGTCCAAGATAAGCCTGTCTAGCTTCAAGTATGACGGGCTGATACTGGGCCGGCAGG
CGCTCCATTGCCCAGTCGGCAGCGACATCCTTCGGCGCGATTTTGCCGGTTACTGCGCTGTACCAAATGC
GGGACAACGTAAGCACTACATTTCGCTCATCGCCAGCCCAGTCGGGCGGCGAGTTCCATAGCGTTAAGGT
TTCATTTAGCGCCTCAAATAGATCCTGTTCAGGAACCGGATCAAAGAGTTCCTCCGCCGCTGGACCTACC
AAGGCAACGCTATGTTCTCTTGCTTTTGTCAGCAAGATAGCCAGATCAATGTCGATCGTGGCTGGCTCGA
AGATACCTGCAAGAATGTCATTGCGCTGCCATTCTCCAAATTGCAGTTCGCGCTTAGCTGGATAACGCCA
CGGAATGATGTCGTCGTGCACAACAATGGTGACTTCTACAGCGCGGAGAATCTCGCTCTCTCCAGGGGAA
GCCGAAGTTTCCAAAAGGTCGTTGATCAAAGCTCGCCGCGTTGTTTCATCAAGCCTTACGGTCACCGTAA
CCAGCAAATCAATATCACTGTGTGGCTTCAGGCCGCCATCCACTGCGGAGCCGTACAAATGTACGGCCAG
CAACGTCGGTTCGAGATGGCGCTCGATGACGCCAACTACCTCTGATAGTTGAGTCGATACTTCGGCGATC
ACCGCTTCCCTCATACGAAACGATCCTCATCCTGTCTCTTGATCAGATCTTGATCCCCTGCGCCATCAGA
TCCTTGGCGGCAAGAAAGCCATCCAGTTTACTTTGCAGGGCTTCCCAACCTTACCAGAGGGCGCCCCAGC
TGGCAATTCCGGTTCGCTTGCTCTCTAGTAGTTACATTGTCGATCTGTTCATGGTGAACAGCTTTGAATG
CACCAAAAACTCGTAAAAGCTCTGATGTATCTATCTTTTTTACACCGTTTTCATCTGTGCATATGGACAG
TTTTCCCTTTGATATGTAACGGTGAACAGTTGTTCTACTTTTGTTTGTTAGTCTTGATGCTTCACTGATA
GATACAAGAGCCATAAGAACCTCAGATCCTTCCGTATTTAGCCAGTATGTTCTCTAGTGTGGTTCGTTGT
TTTTGCGTGAGCCATGAGAACGAACCATTGAGATCATACTTACTTTGCATGTCACTCAAAAATTTTGCCT
CAAAACTGGTGAGCTGAATTTTTGCAGTTAAAGCATCGTGTAGTGTTTTTCTTAGTCCGTTATGTAGGTA
GGAATCTGATGTAATGGTTGTTGGTATTTTGTCACCATTCATTTTTATCTGGTTGTTCTCAAGTTCGGTT
ACGAGATCCATTTGTCTATCTAGTTCAACTTGGAAAATCAACGTATCAGTCGGGCGGCCTCGCTTATCAA
CCACCAATTTCATATTGCTGTAAGTGTTTAAATCTTTACTTATTGGTTTCAAAACCCATTGGTTAAGCCT
TTTAAACTCATGGTAGTTATTTTCAAGCATTAACATGAACTTAAATTCATCAAGGCTAATCTCTATATTT
GCCTTGTGAGTTTTCTTTTGTGTTAGTTCTTTTAATAACCACTCATAAATCCTCATAGAGTATTTGTTTT
CAAAAGACTTAACATGTTCCAGATTATATTTTATGAATTTTTTTAACTGGAAAAGATAAGGCAATATCTC
TTCACTAAAAACTAATTCTAATTTTTCGCTTGAGAACTTGGCATAGTTTGTCCACTGGAAAATCCCAAAG
CCTTTAACCAAAGGATTCCTGATTTCCACAGTTCTCGTCATCAGCTCTCTGGTTGCTTTAGCTAATACAC
CATAAGCATTTTCCCTACTGATGTTCATCATCTGAGCGTATTGGTTATAAGTGAACGATACCGTCCGTTC
TTTCCTTGTAGGGTTTTCAATCGTGGGGTTGAGTAGTGCCACACAGCATAAAATTAGCTTGGTTTCATGC
TCCGTTAAGTCATAGCGACTAATCGCTAGTTCATTTGCTTTGAAAACAACTAATTCAGACATACATCTCA
ATTGGTCTAGGTGATTTTAATCACTATACCAATTGAGATGGGCTAGTCAATGATAATTACATGTCCTTTT
CCTTTGAGTTGTGGGTATCTGTAAATTCTGCTAGACCTTTGCTGGAAAACTTGTAAATTCTGCTAGACCC
TCTGTAAATTCCGCTAGACCTTTGTGTGTTTTTTTTGTTTATATTCAAGTGGTTATAATTTATAGAATAA
AGAAAGAATAAAAAAAGATAAAAAGAATAGATCCCAGCCCTGTGTATAACTCACTACTTTAGTCAGTTCC
GCAGTATTACAAAAGGATGTCGCAAACGCTGTTTGCTCCTCTACAAAACAGACCTTAAAACCCTAAAGGC
TTAAGTAGCACCCTCGCAAGCTCGGGCAAATCGCTGAATATTCCTTTTGTCTCCGACCATCAGGCACCTG
AGTCGCTGTCTTTTTCGTGACATTCAGTTCGCTGCGCTCACGGCTCTGGCAGTGAATGGGGGTAAATGGC
ACTACAGGCGCCTTTTATGGATTCATGCAAGGAAACTACCCATAATACAAGAAAAGCCCGTCACGGGCTT
CTCAGGGCGTTTTATGGCGGGTCTGCTATGTGGTGCTATCTGACTTTTTGCTGTTCAGCAGTTCCTGCCC
TCTGATTTTCCAGTCTGACCACTTCGGATTATCCCGTGACAGGTCATTCAGACTGGCTAATGCACCCAGT
AAGGCAGCGGTATCATCAACAGGCTTACCCGTCTTACTGTCCCTAGTGCTTGGATTCTCACCAATAAAAA
ACGCCCGGCGGCAACCGAGCGTTCTGAACAAATCCAGATGGAGTTCTGAGGTCATTACTGGATCTATCAA
CAGGAGTCCAAGCGAGCTCGTAAACTTGGTCTGACAGCTCTAGCTCCGGCAAAAAAACGGGCAAGGTGTC
ACCACCCTGCCCTTTTTCTTTAAAACCGAAAAGATTACTTCGCGTTTGCCACCTGACGTCTAAGAAAAGG
AATATTCAGCAATTTGCCCGTGCCGAAGAAAGGCCCACCCGTGAAGGTGAGCCAGTGAGTTGATTGCTAC
GTAATTAGTTAGTTAGCCCTTAGTGACTCGAATTCGCGGCCGCTTCTAGAG
Features (pLannotate 1.2.2; 15 found; start..end, strand, type, name):
      1..72      -  terminator     rrnB T1 terminator: transcription terminator T1 from the E. coli rrnB gene
    126..194     -  ncRNA          Thr leader (fragment): Accession: RF00506 - Threonine operon leader
   2537..2623    +  terminator     rrnB T1 terminator: Escherichia coli rrnB; transcription terminator T1 from the E. coli rrnB gene
   2637..2657    +  misc_feature   BioBrick suffix: universal suffix for all parts
   2693..2724    +  terminator     tonB terminator: bidirectional E. coli tonB-P14 transcription terminator
   2771..2811    -  terminator     bacterial terminator (fragment): putative bacterial transcription terminator
   2827..2921    -  terminator     lambda t0 terminator: transcription terminator from phage lambda
   2933..3724    -  CDS            SmR: aminoglycoside adenylyltransferase (Murphy, 1985); aadA; confers resistance to spectinomycin and streptomycin
   3756..3878    -  CDS            tnpA (fragment): TN5P_ECOLX - Also known as tnp. Experimental evidence at protein level: Swiss-Prot protein existence level 1. Mediates transposition of transposon Tn5 by a 'cut and paste' mechanism. First, the monomeric transposase binds the 19 bp inverted DNA repeats flanking the transposon. Then, dimerization of the DNA- bound transposase creates a synaptic DNA complex. After nicking of the first DNA strand, excision of the transposon proceeds through a series of intermediates. The transposase then mediates the insertion of the transposon at a new site by strand transfer. The activity of the wild- type tran
   4082..5032    -  CDS            Rep101: RepA protein needed for replication with the pSC101 origin; rep101
   5080..5302    -  rep_origin     pSC101 ori: low-copy replication origin that requires the Rep101 protein
   5794..5888    -  terminator     lambda t0 terminator: transcription terminator from phage lambda
   5925..5984    +  terminator     his operon terminator: This putative transcriptin terminator from the E. coli his operon has a 2-bp deletion introduced during synthesis. Its efficiency has not been determined.
   6044..6073    -  terminator     T3Te terminator: phage T3 early transcription terminator
   6120..6141    +  misc_feature   BioBrick prefix: BioBrick prefix for parts that do not start with "ATG"
