[The description below was written by a language model from this plasmid's Addgene catalogue record and pLannotate feature annotations shown in this document.]
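Description:
pDSG597 is a low-copy bacterial expression plasmid for synthetic biology work in Escherichia coli, built on the BioBrick backbone pSB4S5. It replicates from the pSC101 origin together with its Rep101 (RepA) initiator protein, which accounts for the low copy number. Selection is by the SmR/aadA aminoglycoside adenylyltransferase gene, which confers spectinomycin (and streptomycin) resistance. The backbone is heavily insulated with transcription terminators (lambda t0, tonB, his operon, T3Te and rrnB T1). BioBrick prefix and suffix sequences flank the cloning region. A short tnpA fragment next to the resistance gene appears to be a remnant of the marker's origin rather than a functional transposase.

The catalogue lists the insert as PhlF and A118. PhlF is a TetR-family transcriptional repressor widely used in genetic circuits, and A118 is most likely the serine integrase of the Listeria phage of that name. Part of the plasmid derives from an earlier plasmid, pNR220. The automated feature table does not annotate either coding sequence or any promoter. The roughly 2.3 kb stretch between the Thr leader fragment and the second rrnB T1 terminator is unannotated and presumably holds the payload, but the record does not state the regulatory elements or how the two genes are arranged.

The stated purpose is "competition strain 9 integrase plasmid", within a study of a synthetic differentiation circuit in E. coli designed to suppress mutant takeover. In that setting, the plasmid supplies the integrase component to one of the strains used in competition experiments. The record gives no further detail on the strain or on the integrase's recombination targets.
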