Addgene plasmid #214224: pDSG597
Purpose: competition strain 9 integrase plasmid
Depositing lab: Uri Alon. Depositing organization: Weizmann Institute of Science. Publication: A synthetic differentiation circuit in Escherichia coli for suppressing mutant takeover. Glass DS, Bren A, Vaisbourd E, Mayo A, Alon U. Cell. 2024 Jan 31:S0092-8674(24)00061-8. doi: 10.1016/j.cell.2024.01.024. PubMed 38320549.
Backbone
  Vector backbone: pSB4S5
  Vector type: Bacterial Expression, Synthetic Biology
Growth in bacteria
  Bacterial resistance: Spectinomycin, 50 μg/mL
  Growth temperature: 37°C
  Growth strain: DH5alpha
  Copy number: Low Copy
Gene/Insert
  Gene/Insert name: PhlF, A118
Resource information
  A portion of this plasmid was derived from a plasmid made by: pNR220 (Addgene #79541)
Terms and licenses: Academic/Nonprofit Terms; Industry Terms: Not Available to Industry
How to cite: pDSG597 was a gift from Uri Alon (Addgene plasmid # 214224 ; http://n2t.net/addgene:214224 ; RRID:Addgene_214224)
